Addgene plasmid #178757: pEh_Cas7
Purpose: Expression of E. haloalkaliphila type I-E cas7
Depositing lab: Chase Beisel. Depositing organization: Helmholtz-Zentrum fuer Infektionsforschung (HZI). Publication: Rapid cell-free characterization of multi-subunit CRISPR effectors and transposons. Wimmer F, Mougiakos I, Englert F, Beisel CL. Mol Cell. 2022 Feb 16. pii: S1097-2765(22)00102-2. doi: 10.1016/j.molcel.2022.01.026. PubMed 35216669.
Backbone
  Vector backbone: pET28b
  Vector type: Bacterial Expression
Growth in bacteria
  Bacterial resistance: Kanamycin, 50 μg/mL
  Growth temperature: 37°C
  Growth strain: DH5alpha
  Copy number: Low Copy
Gene/Insert
  Gene/Insert name: E. haloalkaliphila type I-E cas7
  Species: E. haloalkaliphila
  Cloning method: Restriction Enzyme; 5′ cloning site Unknown (unknown if destroyed); 3′ cloning site Unknown (unknown if destroyed)
Resource information
  A portion of this plasmid was derived from a plasmid made by: U.S. Department of Energy Joint Genome Institute
Terms and licenses: Academic/Nonprofit Terms; Industry Terms: Not Available to Industry
Depositor comments: If used in a publication, please acknowledge that the plasmid pEcCas5 was generated by U.S. Department of Energy Joint Genome Institute, a DOE Office of Science User Facility. The associated work was supported by the Office of Science of the U.S. Department of Energy under Contract No. DE-AC02-05CH11231.
How to cite: pEh_Cas7 was a gift from Chase Beisel (Addgene plasmid # 178757 ; http://n2t.net/addgene:178757 ; RRID:Addgene_178757)
