[The description below was written by a language model from this plasmid's Addgene catalogue record and pLannotate feature annotations shown in this document.]
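Description:
pEh_Cas7 is a bacterial expression plasmid built on the pET28b backbone that carries the cas7 gene from the type I-E CRISPR-Cas system of E. haloalkaliphila. It is about 6.3 kb and is propagated in E. coli under kanamycin selection, conferred by the aph(3')-Ia aminoglycoside phosphotransferase gene. Replication relies on a ColE1/pBR322-type origin accompanied by the rop gene and the bom mobility region, consistent with the low copy number listed in the catalogue. An f1 phage origin is also present, along with short remnants of the tetracycline resistance gene that are typical backbone leftovers and are not functional markers.

Expression follows the standard pET arrangement: a T7 promoter immediately followed by a lac operator, with the plasmid-borne lacI gene supplying repressor, so transcription depends on T7 RNA polymerase and can be relieved by IPTG. A T7 terminator closes the unit. The automated annotation does not label the cas7 coding sequence itself, but there is an unannotated stretch of roughly 1.1 kb between the lac operator and the terminator region where the insert presumably sits. A short histidine-tag sequence is annotated just downstream of this gap; whether it is fused in frame to Cas7 or lies beyond a stop codon cannot be determined from the record, and the adjacent "SET1" fragment is probably just a partial match to backbone sequence. The cloning sites are recorded as unknown.

The plasmid supplies a single Cascade subunit and belongs to a set associated with work on rapid cell-free characterization of multi-subunit CRISPR effectors and transposons. Part of the construct derives from material generated by a genome institute.
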