Features (pLannotate 1.2.2; 17 found; start..end, strand, type, name):
     12..440     +  rep_origin     f1 ori (sequence partly withheld): f1 bacteriophage origin of replication; arrow indicates direction of (+) strand synthesis
    493..550     +  promoter       AmpR promoter (fragment): bla
    559..1374    -  CDS            KanR: aminoglycoside phosphotransferase; aph(3')-Ia; confers resistance to kanamycin in bacteria or G418 (Geneticin®) in eukaryotes
   1496..2084    +  rep_origin     ori: high-copy-number ColE1/pMB1/pBR322/pUC origin of replication
   2270..2409    -  misc_feature   bom: basis of mobility region from pBR322
   2511..2702    -  CDS            rop: Rop protein, which maintains plasmids at low copy number; rop
   2719..3099    +  CDS            YPB1_ECOLX: Protein predicted: Swiss-Prot protein existence level 4. From Escherichia coli.
   3171..3462    -  CDS            TcR (fragment): tetracycline efflux protein; tet; confers resistance to tetracycline
   3477..3498    -  protein_bind   CAP binding site: CAP binding activates transcription in the presence of cAMP. E. coli catabolite activator protein
   3511..4593    -  CDS            lacI: lac repressor; lacI; The lac repressor binds to the lac operator to inhibit transcription in E. coli. This inhibition can be relieved by adding lactose or isopropyl-β-D-thiogalactopyranoside (IPTG).
   4594..4671    -  promoter       lacI promoter: lacI
   4679..4958    -  CDS            TcR (fragment): tetracycline efflux protein; tet; confers resistance to tetracycline
   4980..4998    +  promoter       T7 promoter: promoter for bacteriophage T7 RNA polymerase
   4999..5023    +  protein_bind   lac operator: The lac repressor binds to the lac operator to inhibit transcription in E. coli. This inhibition can be relieved by adding lactose or isopropyl-β-D-thiogalactopyranoside (IPTG). lac repressor encoded by lacI
   6147..6164    +  CDS            9xHis (fragment): 9xHis affinity tag
   6174..6223    +  CDS            SET1 (fragment): solubility-enhancement tag derived from T7 phage gene 10B
   6231..6278    +  terminator     T7 terminator: transcription terminator for bacteriophage T7 RNA polymerase
>Addgene plasmid #178757 | pEh_Cas7 | addgene full sequence | sequence record 355154 | Addgene NGS Result
TGGCGAATGGG
[124 nt withheld, positions 12-135]
C
[91 nt withheld, positions 137-227]
A
[49 nt withheld, positions 229-277]
CCTTTGACGTTGGAGTCCACGTTCTTT
[37 nt withheld, positions 305-341]
ACCCTATCTCGGTCTATTCTTTTGATTTATAAGGGATTTTGCCGATTTCGGCCTATTGGTTAAAAAATGA
GCTGATTTAACAAAAATTTAACGCGAATTTTAACAAAATATTAACGCTTACAATTTAGGTGGCACTTTTC
GGGGAAATGTGCGCGGAACCCCTATTTGTTTATTTTTCTAAATACATTCAAATATGTATCCGCTCATGAA
TTAATTCTTAGAAAAACTCATCGAGCATCAAATGAAACTGCAATTTATTCATATCAGGATTATCAATACC
ATATTTTTGAAAAAGCCGTTTCTGTAATGAAGGAGAAAACTCACCGAGGCAGTTCCATAGGATGGCAAGA
TCCTGGTATCGGTCTGCGATTCCGACTCGTCCAACATCAATACAACCTATTAATTTCCCCTCGTCAAAAA
TAAGGTTATCAAGTGAGAAATCACCATGAGTGACGACTGAATCCGGTGAGAATGGCAAAAGTTTATGCAT
TTCTTTCCAGACTTGTTCAACAGGCCAGCCATTACGCTCGTCATCAAAATCACTCGCATCAACCAAACCG
TTATTCATTCGTGATTGCGCCTGAGCGAGACGAAATACGCGATCGCTGTTAAAAGGACAATTACAAACAG
GAATCGAATGCAACCGGCGCAGGAACACTGCCAGCGCATCAACAATATTTTCACCTGAATCAGGATATTC
TTCTAATACCTGGAATGCTGTTTTCCCGGGGATCGCAGTGGTGAGTAACCATGCATCATCAGGAGTACGG
ATAAAATGCTTGATGGTCGGAAGAGGCATAAATTCCGTCAGCCAGTTTAGTCTGACCATCTCATCTGTAA
CATCATTGGCAACGCTACCTTTGCCATGTTTCAGAAACAACTCTGGCGCATCGGGCTTCCCATACAATCG
ATAGATTGTCGCACCTGATTGCCCGACATTATCGCGAGCCCATTTATACCCATATAAATCAGCATCCATG
TTGGAATTTAATCGCGGCCTAGAGCAAGACGTTTCCCGTTGAATATGGCTCATAACACCCCTTGTATTAC
TGTTTATGTAAGCAGACAGTTTTATTGTTCATGACCAAAATCCCTTAACGTGAGTTTTCGTTCCACTGAG
CGTCAGACCCCGTAGAAAAGATCAAAGGATCTTCTTGAGATCCTTTTTTTCTGCGCGTAATCTGCTGCTT
GCAAACAAAAAAACCACCGCTACCAGCGGTGGTTTGTTTGCCGGATCAAGAGCTACCAACTCTTTTTCCG
AAGGTAACTGGCTTCAGCAGAGCGCAGATACCAAATACTGTCCTTCTAGTGTAGCCGTAGTTAGGCCACC
ACTTCAAGAACTCTGTAGCACCGCCTACATACCTCGCTCTGCTAATCCTGTTACCAGTGGCTGCTGCCAG
TGGCGATAAGTCGTGTCTTACCGGGTTGGACTCAAGACGATAGTTACCGGATAAGGCGCAGCGGTCGGGC
TGAACGGGGGGTTCGTGCACACAGCCCAGCTTGGAGCGAACGACCTACACCGAACTGAGATACCTACAGC
GTGAGCTATGAGAAAGCGCCACGCTTCCCGAAGGGAGAAAGGCGGACAGGTATCCGGTAAGCGGCAGGGT
CGGAACAGGAGAGCGCACGAGGGAGCTTCCAGGGGGAAACGCCTGGTATCTTTATAGTCCTGTCGGGTTT
CGCCACCTCTGACTTGAGCGTCGATTTTTGTGATGCTCGTCAGGGGGGCGGAGCCTATGGAAAAACGCCA
GCAACGCGGCCTTTTTACGGTTCCTGGCCTTTTGCTGGCCTTTTGCTCACATGTTCTTTCCTGCGTTATC
CCCTGATTCTGTGGATAACCGTATTACCGCCTTTGAGTGAGCTGATACCGCTCGCCGCAGCCGAACGACC
GAGCGCAGCGAGTCAGTGAGCGAGGAAGCGGAAGAGCGCCTGATGCGGTATTTTCTCCTTACGCATCTGT
GCGGTATTTCACACCGCAATGGTGCACTCTCAGTACAATCTGCTCTGATGCCGCATAGTTAAGCCAGTAT
ACACTCCGCTATCGCTACGTGACTGGGTCATGGCTGCGCCCCGACACCCGCCAACACCCGCTGACGCGCC
CTGACGGGCTTGTCTGCTCCCGGCATCCGCTTACAGACAAGCTGTGACCGTCTCCGGGAGCTGCATGTGT
CAGAGGTTTTCACCGTCATCACCGAAACGCGCGAGGCAGCTGCGGTAAAGCTCATCAGCGTGGTCGTGAA
GCGATTCACAGATGTCTGCCTGTTCATCCGCGTCCAGCTCGTTGAGTTTCTCCAGAAGCGTTAATGTCTG
GCTTCTGATAAAGCGGGCCATGTTAAGGGCGGTTTTTTCCTGTTTGGTCACTGATGCCTCCGTGTAAGGG
GGATTTCTGTTCATGGGGGTAATGATACCGATGAAACGAGAGAGGATGCTCACGATACGGGTTACTGATG
ATGAACATGCCCGGTTACTGGAACGTTGTGAGGGTAAACAACTGGCGGTATGGATGCGGCGGGACCAGAG
AAAAATCACTCAGGGTCAATGCCAGCGCTTCGTTAATACAGATGTAGGTGTTCCACAGGGTAGCCAGCAG
CATCCTGCGATGCAGATCCGGAACATAATGGTGCAGGGCGCTGACTTCCGCGTTTCCAGACTTTACGAAA
CACGGAAACCGAAGACCATTCATGTTGTTGCTCAGGTCGCAGACGTTTTGCAGCAGCAGTCGCTTCACGT
TCGCTCGCGTATCGGTGATTCATTCTGCTAACCAGTAAGGCAACCCCGCCAGCCTAGCCGGGTCCTCAAC
GACAGGAGCACGATCATGCGCACCCGTGGGGCCGCCATGCCGGCGATAATGGCCTGCTTCTCGCCGAAAC
GTTTGGTGGCGGGACCAGTGACGAAGGCTTGAGCGAGGGCGTGCAAGATTCCGAATACCGCAAGCGACAG
GCCGATCATCGTCGCGCTCCAGCGAAAGCGGTCCTCGCCGAAAATGACCCAGAGCGCTGCCGGCACCTGT
CCTACGAGTTGCATGATAAAGAAGACAGTCATAAGTGCGGCGACGATAGTCATGCCCCGCGCCCACCGGA
AGGAGCTGACTGGGTTGAAGGCTCTCAAGGGCATCGGTCGAGATCCCGGTGCCTAATGAGTGAGCTAACT
TACATTAATTGCGTTGCGCTCACTGCCCGCTTTCCAGTCGGGAAACCTGTCGTGCCAGCTGCATTAATGA
ATCGGCCAACGCGCGGGGAGAGGCGGTTTGCGTATTGGGCGCCAGGGTGGTTTTTCTTTTCACCAGTGAG
ACGGGCAACAGCTGATTGCCCTTCACCGCCTGGCCCTGAGAGAGTTGCAGCAAGCGGTCCACGCTGGTTT
GCCCCAGCAGGCGAAAATCCTGTTTGATGGTGGTTAACGGCGGGATATAACATGAGCTGTCTTCGGTATC
GTCGTATCCCACTACCGAGATATCCGCACCAACGCGCAGCCCGGACTCGGTAATGGCGCGCATTGCGCCC
AGCGCCATCTGATCGTTGGCAACCAGCATCGCAGTGGGAACGATGCCCTCATTCAGCATTTGCATGGTTT
GTTGAAAACCGGACATGGCACTCCAGTCGCCTTCCCGTTCCGCTATCGGCTGAATTTGATTGCGAGTGAG
ATATTTATGCCAGCCAGCCAGACGCAGACGCGCCGAGACAGAACTTAATGGGCCCGCTAACAGCGCGATT
TGCTGGTGACCCAATGCGACCAGATGCTCCACGCCCAGTCGCGTACCGTCTTCATGGGAGAAAATAATAC
TGTTGATGGGTGTCTGGTCAGAGACATCAAGAAATAACGCCGGAACATTAGTGCAGGCAGCTTCCACAGC
AATGGCATCCTGGTCATCCAGCGGATAGTTAATGATCAGCCCACTGACGCGTTGCGCGAGAAGATTGTGC
ACCGCCGCTTTACAGGCTTCGACGCCGCTTCGTTCTACCATCGACACCACCACGCTGGCACCCAGTTGAT
CGGCGCGAGATTTAATCGCCGCGACAATTTGCGACGGCGCGTGCAGGGCCAGACTGGAGGTGGCAACGCC
AATCAGCAACGACTGTTTGCCCGCCAGTTGTTGTGCCACGCGGTTGGGAATGTAATTCAGCTCCGCCATC
GCCGCTTCCACTTTTTCCCGCGTTTTCGCAGAAACGTGGCTGGCCTGGTTCACCACGCGGGAAACGGTCT
GATAAGAGACACCGGCATACTCTGCGACATCGTATAACGTTACTGGTTTCACATTCACCACCCTGAATTG
ACTCTCTTCCGGGCGCTATCATGCCATACCGCGAAAGGTTTTGCGCCATTCGATGGTGTCCGGGATCTCG
ACGCTCTCCCTTATGCGACTCCTGCATTAGGAAGCAGCCCAGTAGTAGGTTGAGGCCGTTGAGCACCGCC
GCCGCAAGGAATGGTGCATGCAAGGAGATGGCGCCCAACAGTCCCCCGGCCACGGGGCCTGCCACCATAC
CCACGCCGAAACAAGCGCTCATGAGCCCGAAGTGGCGAGCCCGATCTTCCCCATCGGTGATGTCGGCGAT
ATAGGCGCCAGCAACCGCACCTGTGGCGCCGGTGATGCCGGCCACGATGCGTCCGGCGTAGAGGATCGAG
ATCTCGATCCCGCGAAATTAATACGACTCACTATAGGGGAATTGTGAGCGGATAACAATTCCCCTCTAGA
TATCAAGTCGTAGATAATTCCGGGGAGGATTTTTGATGAGCCATTTCATCCAGCTTCATTTGCTGACCGC
ATATCCGCCAGCCAATCTCAACAGAGATGATCTTGGGAGACCAAAGACGGCTATCATGGGCGGAGCGAAG
CGACTGCGGGTTTCCAGCCAATCACTTAAAAGAACCTGGCGCACCAGCGCCGTATTTGAAGAGGCAGTGG
GACAGCACCGTGGCATGAGAACGAAACGTGTCGGAATCGAGGCAGAAAAGCGTTTGCAAGAAAAGGGAGT
TAAAGAAAAAGACGCACGGGCCTGGGCTACCGATATCGCCAAAGTTTTCGGAGACGTTGCTAAAGGCGAA
CTGGAAACAAGCCAGTTAGTTCATGTTGGGCCCGAAGAGCAGGCCGCAGTCGACGCTTTGGTGGAGAAAC
TGGCTGATGAAAACCGAGCGCCGGAGCAAGAAGATCTCGATCTGTTAAGACATAAACCGTCAGCGGTTGA
CATTGCGCTGTTTGGACGCATGCTGGCCGCGTCGCCAGCATTTAACGTGGATGCGGCATGTCAGGTCGCT
CATGCTATAACTGTGCATGCTGCCGAAGTTGAGGACGATTATTTCACAGCGGTAGACGATTTAAATGCAG
GAGATGAACATCGCGGTGCGGCACATGTTGGCGAAGCGGGATTCGGAGCTGGGTTGTTCTATTCATATGT
TTGCATTGATCGACGCCAGTTGATCGATAACCTGAAAGGGGACGACGTCCTATCGGATCGAGCAATTGCA
GCACTGGTGGAAGCGGCGGTGAAAACAAGTCCCAAAGGAAAGCAGAATAGTTTCGGTAGTCGTGCCCATG
CCTCTTATGTGCTCGCCGAGAAAGGTGATCAGCAGCCGCGGAGCTTAAGTGCCGCGTTTCTGCGACCAAT
TTCTGGGCAGGATCAGGCGCTGGACGCTATTACACGTCTCGAGCGTCAAGCGCAGGCGTTCGATGATGCA
TATGGACCTGGTGCCGAACAGCGCTTCGTGGTTGCTGCAGATCCTGACTATAGAGAACCTTGCTTGTCCG
GCAAAGTTGCAATGGGTAATTTGCCGGAACTCATAGATTTCCTCTCTATCGAGCAATAACTCGAGCACCA
CCACCACCACCACTGAGATCCGGCTGCTAACAAAGCCCGAAAGGAAGCTGAGTTGGCTGCTGCCACCGCT
GAGCAATAACTAGCATAACCCCTTGGGGCCTCTAAACGGGTCTTGAGGGGTTTTTTGCTGAAAGGAGGAA
CTATATCCGGAT
